>Addgene plasmid #172327 | pLV-REPORT(EF1a)-TTN | addgene full sequence | sequence record 354684 | Addgene NGS Result
CGATAACCCTAATTCGATAGCATATGCTTCCCGTTGGGTAACATATGCTATTGAATTAGGGTTAGTCTGG
ATAGTATATACTACTACCCGGGAAGCATATGCTACCCGTTTAGGGTTCACCGGTGATGCCGGCCACGATG
CGTCCGGCGTAGAGGATCTAATGTGAGTTAGCTCACTCATTAGGCACCCCAGGCTTTACACTTTATGCTT
CCGGCTCGTATGTTGTGTGGAATTGTGAGCGGATAACAATTTCACACAGGAAACAGCTATGACCATGATT
ACGCCAAGCGCGCAATTAACCCTCACTAAAGGGAACAAAAGCTGGAGCTGCAAGCTTAATGTAGTCTTAT
GCAATACTCTTGTAGTCTTGCAACATGGTAACGATGAGTTAGCAACATGCCTTACAAGGAGAGAAAAAGC
ACCGTGCATGCCGATTGGTGGAAGTAAGGTGGTACGATCGTGCCTTATTAGGAAGGCAACAGACGGGTCT
GACATGGATTGGACGAACCACTGAATTGCCGCATTGCAGAGATATTGTATTTAAGTGCCTAGCTCGATAC
ATAAACGGGTCTCTCTGGTTAGACCAGATCTGAGCCTGGGAGCTCTCTGGCTAACTAGGGAACCCACTGC
TTAAGCCTCAATAAAGCTTGCCTTGAGTGCTTCAAGTAGTGTGTGCCCGTCTGTTGTGTGACTCTGGTAA
CTAGAGATCCCTCAGACCCTTTTAGTCAGTGTGGAAAATCTCTAGCAGTGGCGCCCGAACAGGGACTTGA
AAGCGAAAGGGAAACCAGAGGAGCTCTCTCGACGCAGGACTCGGCTTGCTGAAGCGCGCACGGCAAGAGG
CGAGGGGCGGCGACTGGTGAGTACGCCAAAAATTTTGACTAGCGGAGGCTAGAAGGAGAGAGATGGGTGC
GAGAGCGTCAGTATTAAGCGGGGGAGAATTAGATCGCGATGGGAAAAAATTCGGTTAAGGCCAGGGGGAA
AGAAAAAATATAAATTAAAACATATAGTATGGGCAAGCAGGGAGCTAGAACGATTCGCAGTTAATCCTGG
CCTGTTAGAAACATCAGAAGGCTGTAGACAAATACTGGGACAGCTACAACCATCCCTTCAGACAGGATCA
GAAGAACTTAGATCATTATATAATACAGTAGCAACCCTCTATTGTGTGCATCAAAGGATAGAGATAAAAG
ACACCAAGGAAGCTTTAGACAAGATAGAGGAAGAGCAAAACAAAAGTAAGACCACCGCACAGCAAGCGGC
CGCTGATCTTCAGACCTGGAGGAGGAGATATGAGGGACAATTGGAGAAGTGAATTATATAAATATAAAGT
AGTAAAAATTGAACCATTAGGAGTAGCACCCACCAAGGCAAAGAGAAGAGTGGTGCAGAGAGAAAAAAGA
GCAGTGGGAATAGGAGCTTTGTTCCTTGGGTTCTTGGGAGCAGCAGGAAGCACTATGGGCGCAGCGTCAA
TGACGCTGACGGTACAGGCCAGACAATTATTGTCTGGTATAGTGCAGCAGCAGAACAATTTGCTGAGGGC
TATTGAGGCGCAACAGCATCTGTTGCAACTCACAGTCTGGGGCATCAAGCAGCTCCAGGCAAGAATCCTG
GCTGTGGAAAGATACCTAAAGGATCAACAGCTCCTGGGGATTTGGGGTTGCTCTGGAAAACTCATTTGCA
CCACTGCTGTGCCTTGGAATGCTAGTTGGAGTAATAAATCTCTGGAACAGATTTGGAATCACACGACCTG
GATGGAGTGGGACAGAGAAATTAACAATTACACAAGCTTAATACACTCCTTAATTGAAGAATCGCAAAAC
CAGCAAGAAAAGAATGAACAAGAATTATTGGAATTAGATAAATGGGCAAGTTTGTGGAATTGGTTTAACA
TAACAAATTGGCTGTGGTATATAAAATTATTCATAATGATAGTAGGAGGCTTGGTAGGTTTAAGAATAGT
TTTTGCTGTACTTTCTATAGTGAATAGAGTTAGGCAGGGATATTCACCATTATCGTTTCAGACCCACCTC
CCAACCCCGAGGGGACCCGACAGGCCCGAAGGAATAGAAGAAGAAGGTGGAGAGAGAGACAGAGACAGAT
CCATTCGATTAGTGAACGGATCTCGACGGTATCGGTTTTAAAAGAAAAGGGGGGATTGGGGGGTACAGTG
CAGGGGAAAGAATAGTAGACATAATAGCAACAGACATACAAACTAAAGAATTACAAAAACAAATTACAAA
AATTCAAAATTTTATCGATTTCGAACCTAGGGTTTAAACGGCGCGCCAGCTTTAGGCGTGTACGGTGGGC
GCCTATAAAAGCAGAGCTCGTTTAGTGAACCGTCAGATCGCCTGGAGCAATTCCACAACACTTTTGTCTT
ATACCAACTTTCCGTACCACTTCCTACCCTCGTAAAGTCGACACCGGGGCCCAGATCTATCGATCGGCCG
GATATGGTGAGCAAGGGCGAGGAGGTCATCAAAGAGTTCATGCGCTTCAAGGTGCGCATGGAGGGCTCCA
TGAACGGCCACGAGTTCGAGATCGAGGGCGAGGGCGAGGGCCGCCCCTACGAGGGCACCCAGACCGCCAA
GCTGAAGGTGACCAAGGGCGGCCCCCTGCCCTTCGCCTGGGACATCCTGTCCCCCCAGTTCATGTACGGC
TCCAAGGCGTACGTGAAGCACCCCGCCGACATCCCCGATTACAAGAAGCTGTCCTTCCCCGAGGGCTTCA
AGTGGGAGCGCGTGATGAACTTCGAGGACGGCGGTCTGGTGACCGTGACCCAGGACTCCTCCCTGCAGGA
CGGCACGCTGATCTACAAGGTGAAGATGCGCGGCACCAACTTCCCCCCCGACGGCCCCGTAATGCAGAAG
AAGACCATGGGCTGGGAGGCCTCCACCGAGCGCCTGTACCCCCGCGACGGCGTGCTGAAGGGCGAGATCC
ACCAGGCCCTGAAGCTGAAGGACGGCGGCCACTACCTGGTGGAGTTCAAGACCATCTACATGGCCAAGAA
GCCCGTGCAACTGCCCGGCTACTACTACGTGGACACCAAGCTGGACATCACCTCCCACAACGAGGACTAC
ACCATCGTGGAACAGTACGAGCGCTCCGAGGGCCGCCACCACCTGTTCCTGTACGGCATGGACGAGCTGT
ACAAGGCCGTGGATCCAAAAAAGAAGAGAAAGGTAGATCCAAAAAAGAAGAGAAAGGTAGATCCAAAAAA
GAAGAGAAAGGTACACGGCGCCACGAAGCAAGCAGGAGATGTTGAAGAAAACCCCGGGCCTATGGCTTCG
TACCCCGGCCATCAACACGCGTCTGCGTTCGACCAGGCTGCGCGTTCTCGCGGCCATAGCAACCGACGTA
CGGCGTTGCGCCCTCGCCGGCAGCAAGAAGCCACGGAAGTCCGCCCGGAGCAGAAAATGCCCACGCTACT
GCGGGTTTATATAGACGGTCCCCACGGGATGGGGAAAACCACCACCACGCAACTGCTGGTGGCCCTGGGT
TCGCGCGACGATATCGTCTACGTACCCGAGCCGATGACTTACTGGCGGGTGCTGGGGGCTTCCGAGACAA
TCGCGAACATCTACACCACACAACACCGCCTCGACCAGGGTGAGATATCGGCCGGGGACGCGGCGGTGGT
AATGACAAGCGCCCAGATAACAATGGGCATGCCTTATGCCGTGACCGACGCCGTTCTGGCTCCTCATATC
GGGGGGGAGGCTGGGAGCTCACATGCCCCGCCCCCGGCCCTCACCCTCATCTTCGACCGCCATCCCATCG
CCGCCCTCCTGTGCTACCCGGCCGCGCGGTACCTTATGGGCAGCATGACCCCCCAGGCCGTGCTGGCGTT
CGTGGCCCTCATCCCGCCGACCTTGCCCGGCACCAACATCGTGCTTGGGGCCCTTCCGGAGGACAGACAC
ATCGACCGCCTGGCCAAACGCCAGCGCCCCGGCGAGCGGCTGGACCTGGCTATGCTGGCTGCGATTCGCC
GCGTTTACGGGCTACTTGCCAATACGGTGCGGTATCTGCAGTGCGGCGGGTCGTGGCGGGAGGACTGGGG
ACAGCTTTCGGGGACGGCCGTGCCGCCCCAGGGTGCCGAGCCCCAGAGCAACGCGGGCCCACGACCCCAT
ATCGGGGACACGTTATTTACCCTGTTTCGGGCCCCCGAGTTGCTGGCCCCCAACGGCGACCTGTATAACG
TGTTTGCCTGGGCCTTGGACGTCTTGGCCAAACGCCTCCGTTCCATGCACGTCTTTATCCTGGATTACGA
CCAATCGCCCGCCGGCTGCCGGGACGCCCTGCTGCAACTTACCTCCGGGATGGTCCAGACCCACGTCACC
ACCCCCGGCTCCATACCGACGATATGCGACCTGGCGCGCACGTTTGCCCGGGAGATGGGGGAGGCTAACG
AGGGCAGAGGAAGTCTTCTAACATGCGGTGACGTGGAGGAGAATCCCGGCCCTATGATTGAACAAGATGG
ATTGCACGCAGGTTCTCCGGCCGCTTGGGTGGAGAGGCTATTCGGCTATGACTGGGCACAACAGACAATC
GGCTGCTCTGATGCCGCCGTGTTCCGGCTGTCAGCGCAGGGGCGCCCGGTTCTTTTTGTCAAGACCGACC
TGTCCGGTGCCCTGAATGAACTGCAGGACGAGGCAGCGCGGCTATCGTGGCTGGCCACGACGGGCGTTCC
TTGCGCAGCTGTGCTCGACGTTGTCACTGAAGCGGGAAGGGACTGGCTGCTATTGGGCGAAGTGCCGGGG
CAGGATCTCCTGTCATCTCACCTTGCTCCTGCCGAGAAAGTATCCATCATGGCTGATGCAATGCGGCGGC
TGCATACGCTTGATCCGGCTACCTGCCCATTCGACCACCAAGCGAAACATCGCATCGAGCGAGCACGTAC
TCGGATGGAAGCCGGTCTTGTCGATCAGGATGATCTGGACGAAGAGCATCAGGGGCTCGCGCCAGCCGAA
CTGTTCGCCAGGCTCAAGGCGCGCATGCCCGACGGCGATGATCTCGTCGTGACCCATGGCGATGCCTGCT
TGCCGAATATCATGGTGGAAAATGGCCGCTTTTCTGGATTCATCGACTGTGGCCGGCTGGGTGTGGCGGA
CCGCTATCAGGACATAGCGTTGGCTACCCGTGATATTGCTGAAGAGCTTGGCGGCGAATGGGCTGACCGC
TTCCTCGTGCTTTACGGTATCGCCGCTCCCGATTCGCAGCGCATCGCCTTCTATCGCCTTCTTGACGAGT
TCTTCTGACGCCCGCCCCACGACCCGCAGCGCCCGACCGAAAGGAGCGACCGTCGACCTCGACGGATCGG
GAGATCTCGACCGAGCTTTGCAAAGATGGATAAAGTTTTAAACAGAGAGGAATCTTTGCAGCTAATGGAC
CTTCTAGGTCTTGAAAGGAGTGGGAATTGGCTCCGGTGCCCGTCAGTGGGCAGAGCGCACATCGCCCACA
GTCCCCGAGAAGTTGGGGGGAGGGGTCGGCAATTGAACCGGTGCCTAGAGAAGGTGGCGCGGGGTAAACT
GGGAAAGTGATGTCGTGTACTGGCTCCGCCTTTTTCCCGAGGGTGGGGGAGAACCGTATATAAGTGCAGT
AGTCGCCGTGAACGTTCTTTTTCGCAACGGGTTTGCCGCCAGAACACAGGTAAGTGCCGTGTGTGGTTCC
CGCGGGCCTGGCCTCTTTACGGGTTATGGCCCTTGCGTGCCTTGAATTACTTCCACCTGGCTGCAGTACG
TGATTCTTGATCCCGAGCTTCGGGTTGGAAGTGGGTGGGAGAGTTCGAGGCCTTGCGCTTAAGGAGCCCC
TTCGCCTCGTGCTTGAGTTGAGGCCTGGCCTGGGCGCTGGGGCCGCCGCGTGCGAATCTGGTGGCACCTT
CGCGCCTGTCTCGCTGCTTTCGATAAGTCTCTAGCCATTTAAAATTTTTGATGACCTGCTGCGACGCTTT
TTTTCTGGCAAGATAGTCTTGTAAATGCGGGCCAAGATCGATCTGCACACTGGTATTTCGGTTTTTGGGG
CCGCGGGCGGCGACGGGGCCCGTGCGTCCCAGCGCACATGTTCGGCGAGGCGGGGCCTGCGAGCGCGGCC
ACCGAGAATCGGACGGGGGTAGTCTCAAGCTGGCCGGCCTGCTCTGGTGCCTGGCCTCGCGCCGCCGTGT
ATCGCCCCGCCCTGGGCGGCAAGGCTGGCCCGGTCGGCACCAGTTGCGTGAGCGGAAAGATGGCCGCTTC
CCGGCCCTGCTGCAGGGAGCTCAAAATGGAGGACGCGGCGCTCGGGAGAGCGGGCGGGTGAGTCACCCAC
ACAAAGGAAAAGGGCCTTTCCGTCCTCAGCCGTCGCTTCATGTGACTCCACGGAGTACCGGGCGCCGTCC
AGGCACCTCGATTAGTTCTCGATCGAGCTTTTGGAGTACGTCGTCTTTAGGTTGGGGGGAGGGGTTTTAT
GCGATGGAGTTTCCCCACACTGAGTGGGTGGAGACTGAAGTTAGGCCAGCTTGGCACTTGATGTAATTCT
CCTTGGAATTTGCCCTTTTTGAGTTTGGATCTTGGTTCATTCTCAAGCCTCAGACAGTGGTTCAAAGTTT
TTTTCTTCCATTTCAGGTGTCGTGAGGAATTAGCTTGACCAAGCTTGGTACCGAGCTCGGATCCACTAGT
AACGGCCGCCAGTGTGCTGGAATTCTCGAGGTCGCCACCATGGTGCACGTGGATCCAAAAAAGAAGAGAA
AGGTAGATCCAAAAAAGAAGAGAAAGGTAGATCCAAAAAAGAAGAGAAAGGTACACGTGTCCATGGTGAG
CAAGGGCGAGGAGCTGTTCACCGGGGTGGTGCCCATCCTGGTCGAGCTGGACGGCGACGTAAACGGCCAC
AAGTTCAGCGTGTCCGGCGAGGGCGAGGGCGATGCCACCTACGGCAAGCTGACCCTGAAGTTCATCTGCA
CCACCGGCAAGCTGCCCGTGCCCTGGCCCACCCTCGTGACCACCCTGACCTACGGCGTGCAGTGCTTCAG
CCGCTACCCCGACCACATGAAGCAGCACGACTTCTTCAAGTCCGCCATGCCCGAAGGCTACGTCCAGGAG
CGCACCATCTTCTTCAAGGACGACGGCAACTACAAGACCCGCGCCGAGGTGAAGTTCGAGGGCGACACCC
TGGTGAACCGCATCGAGCTGAAGGGCATCGACTTCAAGGAGGACGGCAACATCCTGGGGCACAAGCTGGA
GTACAACTACAACAGCCACAACGTCTATATCATGGCCGACAAGCAGAAGAACGGCATCAAGGTGAACTTC
AAGATCCGCCACAACATCGAGGACGGCAGCGTGCAGCTCGCCGACCACTACCAGCAGAACACCCCCATCG
GCGACGGCCCCGTGCTGCTGCCCGACAACCACTACCTGAGCACCCAGTCCGCCCTGAGCAAAGACCCCAA
CGAGAAGCGCGATCACATGGTCCTGCTGGAGTTCGTGACCGCCGCCGGGATCACTCTCGGCATGGACGAG
CTGTACAAGAAGCTTAGCCATGGCTTCCCGCCGGAGGTGGAGGAGCAGGATGATGGCACGCTGCCCATGT
CTTGTGCCCAGGAGAGCGGGATGGACCGTCACCCTGCAGCCTGTGCTTCTGCTAGGATCAATGTGCAGTG
TACTAATTATGCTCTCTTGAAATTGGCTGGAGATGTTGAGAGCAACCCAGGTCCCATGAAAAAGCCTGAA
CTCACCGCGACGTCTGTCGAGAAGTTTCTGATCGAAAAGTTCGACAGCGTCTCCGACCTGATGCAGCTCT
CGGAGGGCGAAGAATCTCGTGCTTTCAGCTTCGATGTAGGAGGGCGTGGATATGTCCTGCGGGTAAATAG
CTGCGCCGATGGTTTCTACAAAGATCGTTATGTTTATCGGCACTTTGCATCGGCCGCGCTCCCGATTCCG
GAAGTGCTTGACATTGGGGAATTCAGCGAGAGCCTGACCTATTGCATCTCCCGCCGTGCACAGGGTGTCA
CGTTGCAAGACCTGCCTGAAACCGAACTGCCCGCTGTTCTGCAGCCGGTCGCGGAGGCCATGGATGCGAT
CGCTGCGGCCGATCTTAGCCAGACGAGCGGGTTCGGCCCATTCGGACCGCAAGGAATCGGTCAATACACT
ACATGGCGTGATTTCATATGCGCGATTGCTGATCCCCATGTGTATCACTGGCAAACTGTGATGGACGACA
CCGTCAGTGCGTCCGTCGCGCAGGCTCTCGATGAGCTGATGCTTTGGGCCGAGGACTGCCCCGAAGTCCG
GCACCTCGTGCACGCGGATTTCGGCTCCAACAATGTCCTGACGGACAATGGCCGCATAACAGCGGTCATT
GACTGGAGCGAGGCGATGTTCGGGGATTCCCAATACGAGGTCGCCAACATCTTCTTCTGGAGGCCGTGGT
TGGCTTGTATGGAGCAGCAGACGCGCTACTTCGAGCGGAGGCATCCGGAGCTTGCAGGATCGCCGCGGCT
CCGGGCGTATATGCTCCGCATTGGTCTTGACCAACTCTATCAGAGCTTGGTTGACGGCAATTTCGATGAT
GCAGCTTGGGCGCAGGGTCGATGCGACGCAATCGTCCGATCCGGAGCCGGGACTGTCGGGCGTACACAAA
TCGCCCGCAGAAGCGCGGCCGTCTGGACCGATGGCTGTGTAGAAGTACTCGCCGATAGTGGAAACCGACG
CCCCAGCACTCGTCCGAGGGCAAAGGAATAGGCTAGCCTAGTGCCATTTGTTCAGTGGTTCGTAGGGCTT
TCCCCCACTGTTTGGCTTTCAGTTATATGGATGATGTGGTATTGGGGGCCAAGTCTGTACAGCATCTTGA
GTCCCTTTTTACCGCTGTTACCAATTTTCTTTTGTCTTTGGGTATACATTTAAACCCTAACAAAACAAAG
AGATGGGGTTACTCTCTAAATTTTATGGGTTATGTCATTGGATGTTATGGGTCCTTGCCACAAGAACACA
TCATACAAAAAATCAAAGAATGTTTTAGAAAACTTCCTATTAACAGGCCTATTGATTGGAAAGTATGTCA
ACGAATTGTGGGTCTTTTGGGTTTTGCTGCCCCTTTTACACAATGTGGTTATCCTGCGTTGATGCCTTTG
TATGCATGTATTCAATCTAAGCAGGCTTTCACTTTCTCGCCAACTTACAAGGCCTTTCTGTGTAAACAAT
ACCTGAACCTTTACCCCGTTGCCCGGCAACGGCCAGGTCTGTGCCAAGTGTTTGCTGACGCAACCCCCAC
TGGCTGGGGCTTGGTCATGGGCCATCAGCGCATGCGTGGAACCTTTTCGGCTCCTCTGCCGATCCATACT
GCGGAACTCCTAGCCGCTTGTTTTGCTCGCAGCAGGTCTGGAGCAAACATTATCGGGACTGATAACTCTG
TTGTCCTATCCCGCAAATATACATCGTTTCCATGGCTGCTAGGCTGTGCTGCCAACTGGATCCTGCGCGG
GACGTCCTTTGTTTACGTCCCGTCGGCGCTGAATCCTGCGGACGACCCTTCTCGGGGTCGCTTGGGACTC
TCTCGTCCCCTTCTCCGTCTGCCGTTCCGACCGACCACGGGGCGCACCTCTCTTTACGCGGACTCCCCGT
CTGTGCCTTCTCATCTGCCGGACCGTGTGCACTTCGCTTCACCTCTGCACGTCGCATGGAGACCACCGTG
AACGCCCACCAAATATTGCCCAAGGTCTTACATAAGAGGACTCTTGGACTCTCAGCAATGTCAACGACCG
ACCTTGAGGCATACTTCAAAGACTGTTTGTTTAAAGACTGGGAGGAGTTGGGGGAGGAGATTAGGTTAAA
GGTCTTTGTACTAGGAGGCTGTAGGCATAAATTGGTCTGCGCACCAGCACCATGGCGCAATCACTAGAGC
GGGGTACCTTTAAGACCAATGACTTACAAGGCAGCTGTAGATCTTAGCCACTTTTTAAAAGAAAAGGGGG
GACTGGAAGGGCTAATTCACTCCCAACGAAGACAAGATCTGCTTTTTGCTTGTACTGGGTCTCTCTGGTT
AGACCAGATCTGAGCCTGGGAGCTCTCTGGCTAACTAGGGAACCCACTGCTTAAGCCTCAATAAAGCTTG
CCTTGAGTGCTTCAAGTAGTGTGTGCCCGTCTGTTGTGTGACTCTGGTAACTAGAGATCCCTCAGACCCT
TTTAGTCAGTGTGGAAAATCTCTAGCAGTAGTAGTTCATGTCATCTTATTATTCAGTATTTATAACTTGC
AAAGAAATGAATATCAGAGAGTGAGAGGAACTTGTTTATTGCAGCTTATAATGGTTACAAATAAAGCAAT
AGCATCACAAATTTCACAAATAAAGCATTTTTTTCACTGCATTCTAGTTGTGGTTTGTCCAAACTCATCA
ATGTATCTTATCATGTCTGGCTCTAGCTATCCCGCCCCTAACTCCGCCCATCCCGCCCCTAACTCCGCCC
AGTTCCGCCCATTCTCCGCCCCATGGCTGACTAATTTTTTTTATTTATGCAGAGGCCGAGGCCGGATCCC
TTGAGTGGCTTTCATCCTGGAGCAGACTTTGCAGTCTGTGGACTGCAACACAACATTGCCTTTATGTGTA
ACTCTTGGCTGAAGCTCTTACACCAATGCTGGGGGACATGTACCTCCCAGGGGCCCAGGAAGACTACGGG
AGGCTACACCAACGTCAATCAGAGGGGCCTGTGTAGCTACCGATAAGCGGACCCTCAAGAGGGCATTAGC
AATAGTGTTTATAAGGCCCCCTTGTTAATTCTTGAAGACGAAAGGGCCTCGTGATACGCCTATTTTTATA
GGTTAATGTCATGATAATAATGGTTTCTTAGACGTCAGGTGGCACTTTTCGGGGAAATGTGCGCGGAACC
CCTATTTGTTTATTTTTCTAAATACATTCAAATATGTATCCGCTCATGAGACAATAACCCTGATAAATGC
TTCAATAATATTGAAAAAGGAAGAGTATGAGTATTCAACATTTCCGTGTCGCCCTTATTCCCTTTTTTGC
GGCATTTTGCCTTCCTGTTTTTGCTCACCCAGAAACGCTGGTGAAAGTAAAAGATGCTGAAGATCAGTTG
GGTGCACGAGTGGGTTACATCGAACTGGATCTCAACAGCGGTAAGATCCTTGAGAGTTTTCGCCCCGAAG
AACGTTTTCCAATGATGAGCACTTTTAAAGTTCTGCTATGTGGCGCGGTATTATCCCGTGTTGACGCCGG
GCAAGAGCAACTCGGTCGCCGCATACACTATTCTCAGAATGACTTGGTTGAGTACTCACCAGTCACAGAA
AAGCATCTTACGGATGGCATGACAGTAAGAGAATTATGCAGTGCTGCCATAACCATGAGTGATAACACTG
CGGCCAACTTACTTCTGACAACGATCGGAGGACCGAAGGAGCTAACCGCTTTTTTGCACAACATGGGGGA
TCATGTAACTCGCCTTGATCGTTGGGAACCGGAGCTGAATGAAGCCATACCAAACGACGAGCGTGACACC
ACGATGCCTGCAGCAATGGCAACAACGTTGCGCAAACTATTAACTGGCGAACTACTTACTCTAGCTTCCC
GGCAACAATTAATAGACTGGATGGAGGCGGATAAAGTTGCAGGACCACTTCTGCGCTCGGCCCTTCCGGC
TGGCTGGTTTATTGCTGATAAATCTGGAGCCGGTGAGCGTGGGTCTCGCGGTATCATTGCAGCACTGGGG
CCAGATGGTAAGCCCTCCCGTATCGTAGTTATCTACACGACGGGGAGTCAGGCAACTATGGATGAACGAA
ATAGACAGATCGCTGAGATAGGTGCCTCACTGATTAAGCATTGGTAACTGTCAGACCAAGTTTACTCATA
TATACTTTAGATTGATTTAAAACTTCATTTTTAATTTAAAAGGATCTAGGTGAAGATCCTTTTTGATAAT
CTCATGACCAAAATCCCTTAACGTGAGTTTTCGTTCCACTGAGCGTCAGACCCCGTAGAAAAGATCAAAG
GATCTTCTTGAGATCCTTTTTTTCTGCGCGTAATCTGCTGCTTGCAAACAAAAAAACCACCGCTACCAGC
GGTGGTTTGTTTGCCGGATCAAGAGCTACCAACTCTTTTTCCGAAGGTAACTGGCTTCAGCAGAGCGCAG
ATACCAAATACTGTCCTTCTAGTGTAGCCGTAGTTAGGCCACCACTTCAAGAACTCTGTAGCACCGCCTA
CATACCTCGCTCTGCTAATCCTGTTACCAGTGGCTGCTGCCAGTGGCGATAAGTCGTGTCTTACCGGGTT
GGACTCAAGACGATAGTTACCGGATAAGGCGCAGCGGTCGGGCTGAACGGGGGGTTCGTGCACACAGCCC
AGCTTGGAGCGAACGACCTACACCGAACTGAGATACCTACAGCGTGAGCTATGAGAAAGCGCCACGCTTC
CCGAAGGGAGAAAGGCGGACAGGTATCCGGTAAGCGGCAGGGTCGGAACAGGAGAGCGCACGAGGGAGCT
TCCAGGGGGAAACGCCTGGTATCTTTATAGTCCTGTCGGGTTTCGCCACCTCTGACTTGAGCGTCGATTT
TTGTGATGCTCGTCAGGGGGGCGGAGCCTATGGAAAAACGCCAGCAACGCGGCCTTTTTACGGTTCCTGG
CCTTTTGCTGGCCTTGAAGCTGTCCCTGATGGTCGTCATCTACCTGCCTGGACAGCATGGCCTGCAACGC
GGGCATCCCGATGCCGCCGGAAGCGAGAAGAATCATAATGGGGAAGGCCATCCAGCCTCGCGTCG
Features (pLannotate 1.2.2; 42 found; start..end, strand, type, name):
      4..110     +  rep_origin     mini-oriP (fragment): internally truncated variant of the Epstein-Barr virus oriP replication origin (Tanaka et al., 1999)
    120..158     -  CDS            TcR (fragment): tetracycline efflux protein; tet; confers resistance to tetracycline
    159..180     +  protein_bind   CAP binding site: CAP binding activates transcription in the presence of cAMP. E. coli catabolite activator protein
    195..225     +  promoter       lac promoter: promoter for the E. coli lac operon
    229..251     +  protein_bind   lac operator (fragment): The lac repressor binds to the lac operator to inhibit transcription in E. coli. This inhibition can be relieved by adding lactose or isopropyl-β-D-thiogalactopyranoside (IPTG). lac repressor encoded by lacI
    294..312     +  promoter       T3 promoter: promoter for bacteriophage T3 RNA polymerase
    340..566     +  promoter       RSV promoter: Rous sarcoma virus enhancer/promoter
    567..747     +  LTR            5' LTR (truncated): truncated 5' long terminal repeat (LTR) from HIV-1
    794..919     +  misc_feature   HIV-1 Ψ: packaging signal of human immunodeficiency virus type 1
    903..1266    +  CDS            HIV-1 gag (fragment): gag protein from human immunodeficiency virus 1; gag
   1412..1645    +  misc_feature   RRE: The Rev response element (RRE) of HIV-1 allows for Rev-dependent mRNA export from the nucleus to the cytoplasm.
   2022..2122    +  CDS            Rev (fragment): human immunodeficiency virus 1 (HIV-1) Rev protein; rev; enhances nuclear export of unspliced and incompletely spliced viral mRNAs
   2136..2253    +  misc_feature   cPPT/CTS: central polypurine tract and central termination sequence of HIV-1
   2288..2416    +  promoter       TRE3G promoter (fragment): 3rd-generation Tet-responsive promoter that can be activated by binding of Tet-On® 3G
   2454..3155    +  CDS            dTomato: dTomato is a basic (constitutively fluorescent) orange fluorescent protein published in 2004, derived from Discosoma sp.. It is reported to be a somewhat slowly-maturing dimer with low acid sensitivity.
   3165..3185    +  CDS            SV40 NLS: nuclear localization signal of SV40 (simian virus 40) large T antigen
   3189..3209    +  CDS            SV40 NLS: nuclear localization signal of SV40 (simian virus 40) large T antigen
   3213..3233    +  CDS            SV40 NLS: nuclear localization signal of SV40 (simian virus 40) large T antigen
   3282..4409    +  CDS            HSV TK: herpes simplex virus thymidine kinase confers sensitivity to nucleoside analogs such as acyclovir or ganciclovir
   4464..5258    +  CDS            NeoR/KanR: aminoglycoside phosphotransferase from Tn5; aph(3')-II (or nptII); confers resistance to neomycin, kanamycin, and G418 (Geneticin®)
   5346..5412    +  CDS            small t antigen (fragment): SV40 (simian virus 40) small t antigen
   5438..5649    +  promoter       EF-1α core promoter: core promoter for human elongation factor EF-1α
   5650..5759    +  intron         EF-1α intron A (fragment): intron upstream of the start codon of human EF-1α
   6393..6596    +  intron         EF-1α intron A: truncated intron upstream of the start codon of human EF-1α
   6705..6725    +  CDS            SV40 NLS: nuclear localization signal of SV40 (simian virus 40) large T antigen
   6729..6749    +  CDS            SV40 NLS: nuclear localization signal of SV40 (simian virus 40) large T antigen
   6753..6773    +  CDS            SV40 NLS: nuclear localization signal of SV40 (simian virus 40) large T antigen
   6783..7499    +  CDS            EGFP: EGFP is a basic (constitutively fluorescent) green fluorescent protein published in 1996, derived from Aequorea victoria. It is reported to be a rapidly-maturing weak dimer with moderate acid sensitivity.
   7482..7625    +  CDS            Odc1 (fragment): DCOR_MOUSE - Also known as Odc. Experimental evidence at protein level: Swiss-Prot protein existence level 1. Catalyzes the first and rate-limiting step of polyamine biosynthesis that converts ornithine into putrescine, which is the precursor for the polyamines, spermidine and spermine. Polyamines are essential for cell proliferation and are implicated in cellular processes, ranging from DNA replication to apoptosis. From Mus musculus (Mouse).
   7626..7685    +  CDS            E2A: 2A peptide from equine rhinitis A virus polyprotein Eukaryotic ribosomes fail to insert a peptide bond between the Gly and Pro residues, yielding separate polypeptides.
   7686..8711    +  CDS            HygR: aminoglycoside phosphotransferase from E. coli; aph(4)-Ia; confers resistance to hygromycin
   8718..8873    +  CDS            HBsAg (S) (fragment): major/small (S) envelope protein of hepatitis B virus hepatitis B surface antigen
   9188..9446    +  ncRNA          HBV PRE 1151-1410: Accession: RF02816 - Hepatitis B virus post-transcriptional regulatory element 1151-1410
   9412..9852    +  CDS            X: X_HBVD3 - Experimental evidence at protein level: Swiss-Prot protein existence level 1. Multifunctional protein that plays a role in silencing host antiviral defenses and promoting viral transcription. Does not seem to be essential for HBV infection. May be directly involved in development of cirrhosis and liver cancer (hepatocellular carcinoma). Most of cytosolic activities involve modulation of cytosolic calcium. The effect on apoptosis is controversial depending on the cell types in which the studies have been conducted. May induce apoptosis by localizing in mitochondria and causing loss of
   9874..9942    +  CDS            nef (fragment): NEF_HV1Z2 - Experimental evidence at protein level: Swiss-Prot protein existence level 1. Extracellular Nef protein targets CD4(+) T-lymphocytes for apoptosis by interacting with CXCR4 surface receptors. From Human immunodeficiency virus type 1 group M subtype D (isolate Z2/CDC-Z34) (HIV-1).
   9944..10177   +  LTR            3' LTR (ΔU3): self-inactivating 3' long terminal repeat (LTR) from HIV-1
  10249..10370   +  polyA_signal   SV40 poly(A) signal: SV40 polyadenylation signal
  10390..10494   +  promoter       SV40 promoter (fragment): SV40 early promoter
  10842..10946   +  promoter       AmpR promoter: bla
  10947..11807   +  CDS            AmpR: β-lactamase; bla; confers resistance to ampicillin, carbenicillin, and related antibiotics
  11978..12566   +  rep_origin     ori: high-copy-number ColE1/pMB1/pBR322/pUC origin of replication
  12612..3       -  CDS            TcR (fragment) (across the origin): tetracycline efflux protein; tet; confers resistance to tetracycline
