[The description below was written by a language model from this plasmid's Addgene catalogue record and pLannotate feature annotations shown in this document.]
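Description:
pLV-REPORT(EF1a)-TTN is a third-generation-style, self-inactivating HIV-1 lentiviral reporter vector of about 12.7 kb built on a pLV backbone. It is propagated in E. coli through a high-copy ColE1/pUC origin with ampicillin resistance. The viral genome is transcribed from an RSV promoter fused to a truncated 5' LTR and carries the Ψ packaging signal, RRE and cPPT/CTS. It ends in a ΔU3 3' LTR followed by an SV40 poly(A) signal. A hepatitis B virus-derived post-transcriptional regulatory element lies upstream of the 3' LTR, where such elements serve to enhance transcript expression. The annotated HBsAg and X protein fragments in this region probably reflect that HBV sequence rather than intended payloads.

The payload consists of two tandem cassettes in the same orientation. In the first, a minimal promoter (annotated as a TRE3G promoter fragment) drives a Tomato fluorescent protein carrying a C-terminal 3x SV40 NLS. The catalogue calls this protein monomeric, whereas the feature table matches it to dTomato. It is linked through 2A peptides, according to the catalogue, to HSV thymidine kinase and a neomycin/G418 resistance gene. The record lists no response element upstream of this promoter, so the plasmid appears to be the base reporter into which transcription factor-responsive enhancers can be placed. Once such elements are present, activity would be read as nuclear red fluorescence, with positive (G418) or negative (nucleoside analogue) selection available. In the second cassette, the EF-1α promoter with its intron constitutively expresses an N-terminally 3x NLS-tagged EGFP. This EGFP is destabilised by a mouse ornithine decarboxylase degron (d2eGFP) and is joined by E2A to hygromycin resistance. It provides a nuclear normalisation signal and a way to select transduced cells. The construct belongs to the dFLASH system for live-cell, high-content screening of transcription factor activity.
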