Addgene plasmid #172327: pLV-REPORT(EF1a)-TTN
Purpose: LV REPORT containing minimal promoter driving monomeric nuclear Tomato 2a HSVtk 2a Neo followed by an EF1a promoter driving nuclear d2eGFP E2A Hygromycin
Depositing lab: David Bersten. Depositing organization: Adelaide University. Publication: dFLASH; dual FLuorescent transcription factor Activity Sensor for Histone integrated live-cell reporting and high-content screening. Allen TP, Roennfeldt AE, Reckdharajkumar M, Liu M, Quinn RJ, Russell DL, Peet DJ, Whitelaw ML, Bersten DC. bioRxiv 2023.11.21.568191 10.1101/2023.11.21.568191.
Backbone
  Vector backbone: pLV
  Backbone size w/o insert (bp): 8000
  Total vector size (bp): 12737
  Vector type: Mammalian Expression, Lentiviral, Synthetic Biology
  Selectable markers: Neomycin (select with G418), Hygromycin ; HSVtk
Growth in bacteria
  Bacterial resistance: Ampicillin, 100 μg/mL
  Growth temperature: 37°C
  Growth strain: NEB Stable
  Copy number: High Copy
Gene/Insert 1
  Gene/Insert name: monomeric nuclear Tomato
  Species: Synthetic
  Tag / fusion protein: 3x SV40 NLS (C terminal on insert)
Gene/Insert 2
  Gene/Insert name: d2eGFP
  Species: Synthetic
  Promoter: EF1-alpha
  Tag / fusion protein: 3x SV40 NLS (N terminal on insert)
  Cloning method: Unknown
  Sequencing primers: 5′ n/a
Gene/Insert 3
  Gene/Insert name: HygR (alt names: hygromycin B phosphotransferase; hph)
Terms and licenses: Academic/Nonprofit Terms; Industry Terms: Not Available to Industry
Depositor comments: Our lab uses DH5alpha cells for growth, and recombination is generally not a problem with this lenti backbone. Use NEBstable or similar strains if recombination observed. Please visit https://www.biorxiv.org/content/10.1101/2023.11.21.568191v2 for bioRxiv preprint.
How to cite: pLV-REPORT(EF1a)-TTN was a gift from David Bersten (Addgene plasmid # 172327 ; http://n2t.net/addgene:172327 ; RRID:Addgene_172327)
